>Addgene plasmid #48027 | pICH49299 | depositor full sequence | sequence record 69027 | Full Sequence
GTGGTTTAAACTATCAGTGTTTGACAGGATATATTGGCGGGTAAACCTAAGAGAAAAGAGCGTTTATTAG
AATAATCGGATATTTAAAAGGGCGTGAAAAGGTTTATCCGTTCGTCCATTTGTATGTGCATGCCAACCAC
AGGGTTCCCCAGATCAGGCGCTGGCTGCTGAACCCCCAGCCGGAACTGACCCCACAAGGCCCTAGCGTTT
GCAATGCACCAGGTCATCATTGACCCAGGCGTGTTCCACCAGGCCGCTGCCTCGCAACTCTTCGCAGGCT
TCGCCGACCTGCTCGCGCCACTTCTTCACGCGGGTGGAATCCGATCCGCACATGAGGCGGAAGGTTTCCA
GCTTGAGCGGGTACGGCTCCCGGTGCGAGCTGAAATAGTCGAACATCCGTCGGGCCGTCGGCGACAGCTT
GCGGTACTTCTCCCATATGAATTTCGTGTAGTGGTCGCCAGCAAACAGCACGACGATTTCCTCGTCGATC
AGGACCTGGCAACGGGACGTTTTCTTGCCACGGTCCAGGACGCGGAAGCGGTGCAGCAGCGACACCGATT
CCAGGTGCCCAACGCGGTCGGACGTGAAGCCCATCGCCGTCGCCTGTAGGCGCGACAGGCATTCCTCGGC
CTTCGTGTAATACCGGCCATTGATCGACCAGCCCAGGTCCTGGCAAAGCTCGTAGAACGTGAAGGTGATC
GGCTCGCCGATAGGGGTGCGCTTCGCGTACTCCAACACCTGCTGCCACACCAGTTCGTCATCGTCGGCCC
GCAGCTCGACGCCGGTGTAGGTGATCTTCACGTCCTTGTTGACGTGGAAAATGACCTTGTTTTGCAGCGC
CTCGCGCGGGATTTTCTTGTTGCGCGTGGTGAACAGGGCAGAGCGGGCCGTGTCGTTTGGCATCGCTCGC
ATCGTGTCCGGCCACGGCGCAATATCGAACAAGGAAAGCTGCATTTCCTTGATCTGCTGCTTCGTGTGTT
TCAGCAACGCGGCCTGCTTGGCCTCGCTGACCTGTTTTGCCAGGTCCTCGCCGGCGGTTTTTCGCTTCTT
GGTCGTCATAGTTCCTCGCGTGTCGATGGTCATCGACTTCGCCAAACCTGCCGCCTCCTGTTCAAGACGA
CGCGAACGCTCCACGGCGGCCGATGGCGCGGGCAGGGCAGGGGGAGCCAGTTGCACGCTGTCGCGCTCGA
TCTTGGCCGTAGCTTGCTGGACCATCGAGCCGACGGACTGGAAGGTTTCGCGGGGCGCACGCATGACGGT
GCGGCTTGCGATGGTTTCGGCATCCTCGGCGGAAAACCCCGCGTCGATCAGTTCTTGCCTGTATGCCTTC
CGGTCAAACGTCCGATTCATTCACCCTCCTTGCGGGATTGCCCCGACTCACGCCGGGGCAATGTGCCCTT
ATTCCTGATTTGACCCGCCTGGTGCCTTGGTGTCCAGATAATCCACCTTATCGGCAATGAAGTCGGTCCC
GTAGACCGTCTGGCCGTCCTTCTCGTACTTGGTATTCCGAATCTTGCCCTGCACGAATACCAGCGACCCC
TTGCCCAAATACTTGCCGTGGGCCTCGGCCTGAGAGCCAAAACACTTGATGCGGAAGAAGTCGGTGCGCT
CCTGCTTGTCGCCGGCATCGTTGCGCCACATCTAGGATCTGCCAGGAACCGTAAAAAGGCCGCGTTGCTG
GCGTTTTTCCATAGGCTCCGCCCCCCTGACGAGCATCACAAAAATCGACGCTCAAGTCAGAGGTGGCGAA
ACCCGACAGGACTATAAAGATACCAGGCGTTTCCCCCTGGAAGCTCCCTCGTGCGCTCTCCTGTTCCGAC
CCTGCCGCTTACCGGATACCTGTCCGCCTTTCTCCCTTCGGGAAGCGTGGCGCTTTCTCATAGCTCACGC
TGTAGGTATCTCAGTTCGGTGTAGGTCGTTCGCTCCAAGCTGGGCTGTGTGCACGAACCCCCCGTTCAGC
CCGACCGCTGCGCCTTATCCGGTAACTATCGTCTTGAGTCCAACCCGGTAAGACACGACTTATCGCCACT
GGCAGCAGCCACTGGTAACAGGATTAGCAGAGCGAGGTATGTAGGCGGTGCTACAGAGTTCTTGAAGTGG
TGGCCTAACTACGGCTACACTAGAAGGACAGTATTTGGTATCTGCGCTCTGCTGAAGCCAGTTACCTTCG
GAAAAAGAGTTGGTAGCTCTTGATCCGGCAAACAAACCACCGCTGGTAGCGGTGGTTTTTTTGTTTGCAA
GCAGCAGATTACGCGCAGAAAAAAAGGATCTCAAGAAGATCCTTTGATCTTTTCTACGGGGTCTGACGCT
CAGTGGAACGAAAACTCACGTTAAGGGATTTTGGTCATGAGATTATCAAAAAGGATCTTCACCTAGATCC
TTTTAAATTAAAAATGAAGTTTTAAATCAATCTAAAGTATATATGAGTAAACTTGGTCTGACAGTTACCA
ATGCTTAATCAGTGAGGCACCTATCTCAGCGATCTGTCTATTTCGTTCATCCATAGTTGCCTGACTCCCC
GTCGTGTAGATAACTACGATACGGGAGGGCTTACCATCTGGCCCCAGTGCTGCAATGATACCGCGAGAAC
CACGCTCACCGGCTCCAGATTTATCAGCAATAAACCAGCCAGCCGGAAGGGCCGAGCGCAGAAGTGGTCC
TGCAACTTTATCCGCCTCCATCCAGTCTATTAATTGTTGCCGGGAAGCTAGAGTAAGTAGTTCGCCAGTT
AATAGTTTGCGCAACGTTGTTGCCATTGCTACAGGCATCGTGGTGTCACGCTCGTCGTTTGGTATGGCTT
CATTCAGCTCCGGTTCCCAACGATCAAGGCGAGTTACATGATCCCCCATGTTGTGCAAAAAAGCGGTTAG
CTCCTTCGGTCCTCCGATCGTTGTCAGAAGTAAGTTGGCCGCAGTGTTATCACTCATGGTTATGGCAGCA
CTGCATAATTCTCTTACTGTCATGCCATCCGTAAGATGCTTTTCTGTGACTGGTGAGTACTCAACCAAGT
CATTCTGAGAATAGTGTATGCGGCGACCGAGTTGCTCTTGCCCGGCGTCAATACGGGATAATACCGCGCC
ACATAGCAGAACTTTAAAAGTGCTCATCATTGGAAAACGTTCTTCGGGGCGAAAACTCTCAAGGATCTTA
CCGCTGTTGAGATCCAGTTCGATGTAACCCACTCGTGCACCCAACTGATCTTCAGCATCTTTTACTTTCA
CCAGCGTTTCTGGGTGAGCAAAAACAGGAAGGCAAAATGCCGCAAAAAAGGGAATAAGGGCGACACGGAA
ATGTTGAATACTCATACTCTTCCTTTTTCAATATTATTGAAGCATTTATCAGGGTTATTGTCTCATGAGC
GGATACATATTTGAATGTATTTAGAAAAATAAACAAATAGGGGTTCCGCGCACGAATTGGCCAGCGCTGC
CATTTTTGGGGTGAGGCCGTTCGCGGCCGAGGGGCGCAGCCCCTGGGGGGATGGGAGGCCCGCGTTAGCG
GGCCGGGAGGGTTCGAGAAGGGGGGGCACCCCCCTTCGGCGTGCGCGGTCACGCGCACAGGGCGCAGCCC
TGGTTAAAAACAAGGTTTATAAATATTGGTTTAAAAGCAGGTTAAAAGACAGGTTAGCGGTGGCCGAAAA
ACGGGCGGAAACCCTTGCAAATGCTGGATTTTCTGCCTGTGGACAGCCCCTCAAATGTCAATAGGTGCGC
CCCTCATCTGTCAGCACTCTGCCCCTCAAGTGTCAAGGATCGCGCCCCTCATCTGTCAGTAGTCGCGCCC
CTCAAGTGTCAATACCGCAGGGCACTTATCCCCAGGCTTGTCCACATCATCTGTGGGAAACTCGCGTAAA
ATCAGGCGTTTTCGCCGATTTGCGAGGCTGGCCAGCTCCACGTCGCCGGCCGAAATCGAGCCTGCCCCTC
ATCTGTCAACGCCGCGCCGGGTGAGTCGGCCCCTCAAGTGTCAACGTCCGCCCCTCATCTGTCAGTGAGG
GCCAAGTTTTCCGCGAGGTATCCACAACGCCGGCGGCCGCGGTGTCTCGCACACGGCTTCGACGGCGTTT
CTGGCGCGTTTGCAGGGCCATAGACGGCCGCCAGCCCAGCGGCGAGGGCAACCAGCCCGGTGAGCGTCGC
AAAGGAGATCCTGATCTGACTGATGGGCTGCCTGTATCGAGTGGTGATTTTGTGCCGAGCTGCCGGTCGG
GGAGCTGTTGGCTGGCTGGTGGCAGGATATATTGTGGTGTAAACAAATTGACGCTTAGACAACTTAATAA
CACATTGCGGACGTTTTTAATGTACTGGGGTGGATGCAGTGGGCCCCACTCTGTGAAGACAATGTGTGAG
ACCGCAGCTGGCACGACAGGTTTCCCGACTGGAAAGCGGGCAGTGAGCGCAACGCAATTAATGTGAGTTA
GCTCACTCATTAGGCACCCCAGGCTTTACACTTTATGCTTCCGGCTCGTATGTTGTGTGGAATTGTGAGC
GGATAACAATTTCACACAGGAAACAGCTATGACCATGATTACGCCAAGCTTGCATGCCTGCAGGTCGACT
CTAGAGGATCCCCGGGTACCGAGCTCGAATTCACTGGCCGTCGTTTTACAACGTCGTGACTGGGAAAACC
CTGGCGTTACCCAACTTAATCGCCTTGCAGCACATCCCCCTTTCGCCAGCTGGCGTAATAGCGAAGAGGC
CCGCACCGATCGCCCTTCCCAACAGTTGCGCAGCCTGAATGGCGAATGGCGCCTGATGCGGTATTTTCTC
CTTACGCATCTGTGCGGTATTTCACACCGCATATGGTGCACTCTCAGTACAATCTGCTCTGATGCCGCAT
AGTTAAGCCAGCCCCGACACCCGCCAACACCCGCTGACGCGCCCTGACGGGCTTGTCTGCTCCCGGCATC
CGCTTACAGACAAGCTGTGACGGTCTCAGGGATTGTCTTCACGAA
Features (pLannotate 1.2.2; 15 found; start..end, strand, type, name):
     22..46      +  misc_feature   RB T-DNA repeat: right border repeat from nopaline C58 T-DNA
    158..178     -  CDS            TetR (fragment): tetracycline resistance regulatory protein; tetR
    205..1350    -  CDS            trfA: TRFA_ECOLX - Experimental evidence at protein level: Swiss-Prot protein existence level 1. Also involved in plasmid copy number control, promoting intermolecular coupling of protein bound iterons at oriV, which inhibits replication initiation. From Escherichia coli.
   1686..2274    -  rep_origin     ori: high-copy-number ColE1/pMB1/pBR322/pUC origin of replication
   2445..3305    -  CDS            AmpR: β-lactamase; bla; confers resistance to ampicillin, carbenicillin, and related antibiotics
   3306..3410    -  promoter       AmpR promoter: bla
   3497..4128    -  rep_origin     oriV: incP origin of replication
   4220..4244    +  misc_feature   LB T-DNA repeat: left border repeat from nopaline C58 T-DNA
   4344..4386    +  CDS            lacI (fragment): lac repressor; lacI; The lac repressor binds to the lac operator to inhibit transcription in E. coli. This inhibition can be relieved by adding lactose or isopropyl-β-D-thiogalactopyranoside (IPTG).
   4399..4420    +  protein_bind   CAP binding site: CAP binding activates transcription in the presence of cAMP. E. coli catabolite activator protein
   4435..4465    +  promoter       lac promoter: promoter for the E. coli lac operon
   4473..4489    +  protein_bind   lac operator: The lac repressor binds to the lac operator to inhibit transcription in E. coli. This inhibition can be relieved by adding lactose or isopropyl-β-D-thiogalactopyranoside (IPTG). lac repressor encoded by lacI
   4526..4582    -  misc_feature   MCS: pUC18/19 multiple cloning site
   4579..4736    +  CDS            lacZα (fragment): LacZα fragment of β-galactosidase; lacZ fragment
   4742..4841    -  misc_feature   bom (fragment): basis of mobility region from pBR322
