[The description below was written by a language model from this plasmid's Addgene catalogue record and pLannotate feature annotations shown in this document.]
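Description:
pICH49299 is an empty-backbone plasmid from the Modular Cloning (MoClo) system for standardized assembly of multigene constructs, annotated by the depositor as a "level 2 end linker". Its backbone is described as self-made and derived from pBIN19 and pUC19, and the feature table reflects that hybrid origin. It carries a high-copy ColE1/pUC-type origin for propagation in E. coli. It also carries the incP oriV together with the trfA replication initiator gene, the broad-host-range replicon typical of pBIN19-type binary vectors that allows maintenance in Agrobacterium. Selection in bacteria is by ampicillin, through the bla gene and its own promoter. A short TetR fragment and a partial bom region appear to be backbone remnants.

The plasmid contains nopaline C58 left and right T-DNA border repeats. On the circular map, a lacZα cassette lies between them, comprising a lacI fragment, CAP binding site, lac promoter and operator, a pUC18/19 multiple cloning site and a lacZα fragment. No gene of interest or plant expression element is present, consistent with the record listing no insert. LacZα is listed as the selectable marker, which indicates blue/white colour screening.

In MoClo, end linkers are used to close multigene level 2 assemblies. However, the record does not state the type IIS restriction sites, the fusion overhangs or the assembly position this particular linker serves. The deposited full sequence is 4,945 nt, somewhat larger than the 4,349 bp given for the backbone, and the record does not explain the difference.
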