Addgene plasmid #48027: pICH49299
Purpose: (Empty Backbone)
Depositing lab: Sylvestre Marillonnet. Depositing organization: Leibniz Institute of Plant Biochemistry (IPB). Publication: A modular cloning system for standardized assembly of multigene constructs. Weber E, Engler C, Gruetzner R, Werner S, Marillonnet S. PLoS One. 2011 Feb 18;6(2):e16765. doi: 10.1371/journal.pone.0016765. PubMed 21364738.
Backbone
  Vector backbone: derived from pBIN19 and pUC19
  Backbone manufacturer: self-made
  Backbone size (bp): 4349
  Vector type: Unspecified
  Selectable markers: LacZ alpha
Growth in bacteria
  Bacterial resistance: Ampicillin, 100 μg/mL
  Growth temperature: 37°C
  Growth strain: DH10B
  Copy number: High Copy
Gene/Insert
  Gene/Insert name: None
Terms and licenses: Academic/Nonprofit Terms; Industry Terms: Not Available to Industry
Depositor comments: level 2 end linker
How to cite: pICH49299 was a gift from Sylvestre Marillonnet (Addgene plasmid # 48027 ; http://n2t.net/addgene:48027 ; RRID:Addgene_48027)
