>Addgene plasmid #48027 | pICH49299 | addgene partial sequence | sequence record 74397 | LB-F1  5'-gtggtgtaaacaaattgacgc-3'
CATTGCGGACGTTTTTAATGTACTGGGGTGGATGCAGTGGGCCCCACTCTGTGAAGACAATGTGTGAGAC
CGCAGCTGGCACGACAGGTTTCCCGACTGGAAAGCGGGCAGTGAGCGCAACGCAATTAATGTGAGTTAGC
TCACTCATTAGGCACCCCAGGCTTTACACTTTATGCTTCCGGCTCGTATGTTGTGTGGAATTGTGAGCGG
ATAACAATTTCACACAGGAAACAGCTATGACCATGATTACGCCAAGCTTGCATGCCTGCAGGTCGACTCT
AGAGGATCCCCGGGTACCGAGCTCGAATTCACTGGCCGTCGTTTTACAACGTCGTGACTGGGAAAACCCT
GGCGTTACCCAACTTAATCGCCTTGCAGCACATCCCCCTTTCGCCAGCTGGCGTAATAGCGAAGAGGCCC
GCACCGATCGCCCTTCCCAACAGTTGCGCAGCCTGAATGGCGAATGGCGCCTGATGCGGTATTTTCTCCT
TACGCATCTGTGCGGTATTTCACACCGCATATGGTGCACTCTCAGTACAATCTGCTCTGATGCCGCATAG
TTAAGCCAGCCCCGACACCCGCCAACACCCGCTGACGCGCCCTGACGGGCTTGTCTGCTCCCGGCATCCG
CTTACAGACAAGCTGTGACGGTCTCAGGGATTGTCTTCACGAAGTGGTTTAAACTATCAGTGTTTGACAG
GATATATTGGCGGGTAAACCTAAGAGAAAAGAGCGTTTATTAGAATAATCGGATATTTAAAAGGGCGTGA
AAAGGTTTATCCGTTCGTCCATTTGTATGTGCATGCCAACCACAGGGTTCCCCAGATCAGGCGCTGGCTG
CTGAACCCCCAGCCGGAACTGACCCCACAAGGCCCTAGCGTTTGCAATGCACCAGGTCATCATTGACC
